>Addgene plasmid #191759 | pICH-nuc-roGFP2-synORP1 | addgene full sequence | sequence record 378855 | Addgene NGS Result
GCAGGTCAAACCTTGACAGTGACGACAAATCGTTGGGCGGGTCCAGGGCGAATTTTGCGACAACATGTCG
AGGCTCAGCAGGACCGCTACTAGAGGATGCACATGTGACCGAGGGACACGAAGTGGTTTAAACTATCAGT
GTTTGACAGGATATATTGGCGGGTAAACCTAAGAGAAAAGAGCGTTTATTAGAATAATCGGATATTTAAA
AGGGCGTGAAAAGGTTTATCCGTTCGTCCATTTGTATGTGCCAACCACAGGAACCGTAAAAAGGCCGCGT
TGCTGGCGTTTTTCCATAGGCTCCGCCCCCCTGACGAGCATCACAAAAATCGACGCTCAAGTCAGAGGTG
GCGAAACCCGACAGGACTATAAAGATACCAGGCGTTTCCCCCTGGAAGCTCCCTCGTGCGCTCTCCTGTT
CCGACCCTGCCGCTTACCGGATACCTGTCCGCCTTTCTCCCTTCGGGAAGCGTGGCGCTTTCTCATAGCT
CACGCTGTAGGTATCTCAGTTCGGTGTAGGTCGTTCGCTCCAAGCTGGGCTGTGTGCACGAACCCCCCGT
TCAGCCCGACCGCTGCGCCTTATCCGGTAACTATCGTCTTGAGTCCAACCCGGTAAGACACGACTTATCG
CCACTGGCAGCAGCCACTGGTAACAGGATTAGCAGAGCGAGGTATGTAGGCGGTGCTACAGAGTTCTTGA
AGTGGTGGCCTAACTACGGCTACACTAGAAGGACAGTATTTGGTATCTGCGCTCTGCTGAAGCCAGTTAC
CTTCGGAAAAAGAGTTGGTAGCTCTTGATCCGGCAAACAAACCACCGCTGGTAGCGGTGGTTTTTTTGTT
TGCAAGCAGCAGATTACGCGCAGAAAAAAAGGATCTCAAGAAGATCCTTTGATCTTTTCTACGGGGTCTG
ACGCTCAGTGGAACGAAAACTCACGTTAAGGGATTTTGGTCATGAGATTATCAAAAAGGATCTTCACCTA
GATCCTTTTAAATTAAAAATGAAGTTTTAAATCAATCTAAAGTATATATGAGTAAACTTGGTCTGACAGC
TAAAACAATTCATCCAGTAAAATATAATATTTTATTTTCTCCCAATCAGGCTTGATCCCCAGTAAGTCAA
AAAATAGCTCGACATACTGTTCTTCCCCGATATCCTCCCTGATCGACCGGACGCAGAAGGCAATGTCATA
CCACTTGTCCGCCCTGCCGCTTCTCCCAAGATCAATAAAGCCACTTACTTTGCCATCTTTCACAAAGATG
TTGCTGTCTCCCAGGTCGCCGTGGGAAAAGACAAGTTCCTCTTCGGGCTTTTCCGTCTTTAAAAAATCAT
ACAGCTCGCGCGGATCTTTAAATGGAGTGTCCTCTTCCCAGTTTTCGCAATCCACATCGGCCAGATCGTT
ATTCAGTAAGTAATCCAATTCGGCTAAGCGGCTGTCTAAGCTATTCGTATAGGGACAATCCGATATGTCG
ATGGAGTGAAAGAGCCTGATGCACTCCGCATACAGCTCGATAATCTTTTCAGGGCTTTGTTCATCTTCAT
ACTCTTCCGAGCAAAGGACGCCATCGGCCTCACTCATGAGCAGATTGCTCCAGCCATCATGCCGTTCAAA
GTGCAGGACCTTTGGAACAGGCAGCTTTCCTTCCAGCCATAGCATCATGTCCTTTTCCCGTTCCACATCA
TAGGTGGTCCCTTTATACCGGCTGTCCGTCATTTTTAAATATAGGTTTTCATTTTCTCCCACCAGCTTAT
ATACCTTAGCAGGAGACATTCCTTCCGTATCTTTTGCGCAGCGGTATTTTTCGATCAGTTTTTTCAATTC
CGGTGATATTCTCATTTTAGCCATACTCTTCCTTTTTCAATATTATTGAAGCATTTATCAAGGTTATTGT
CTCATGAGCGGATACATATTTGAATGTATTTAGAAAAATAAACAAATAGGGGTTCCGCGCACGAATTGGC
CAGCGCTGCCATTTTTGGGGTGAGGCCGTTCGCGGCCGAGGGGCGCAGCCCCTGGGGGGATGGGAGCTCG
GTGCCTTGATGTGGGCGCCGGCGGTCGAGTGGCGACGGCGCGGCTTGTCCGCGCCCTGGTAGATTGCCTG
GCCGTAGGCCAGCCATTTTTGAGCGGCCAGCGGCCGCGATAGGCCGACGCGAAGCGGCGGGGCGTAGGGA
GCGCAGCGACCGAAGGGTAGGCGCTTTTTGCAGCTCTTCGGCTGTGCGCTGGCCAGACAGTTATGCACAG
GCCAGGCGGGTTTTAAGAGTTTTAATAAGTTTTAAAGAGTTTTAGGCGGAAAAATCGCCTTTTTTCTCTT
TTATATCAGTCACTTACATGTGTGACCGGTTCCCAATGTACGGCTTTGGGTTCCCAATGTACGGGTTCCG
GTTCCCAATGTACGGCTTTGGGTTCCCAATGTACGTGCTATCCACAGGAAAGAAGCTTTTTCGACCTTTT
TCCCCTGCTAGGGCAATTTGCCCTAGCATCTGCTCCGTACATTAGGAACCGGCGGATGCTTCGCCCTCGA
TCAGGTTGCGGTAGCGCATGACTAGGATCGGGCCAGCCTGCCCCGCCTCCTCCTTCAAATCGTACTCCGG
CAGGTCATTTGACCCGATCAGCTTGCGCACGGTGAAACAGAACTTCTTGAACTCTCCGGCGCTGCCACTG
CGTTCGTAGATCGTCTTGAACAACCATCTGGCTTCTGCCTTGCCTGCGGCGCGGCGTGCCAGGCGGTAGA
GAAAACGGCCGATGCCGGGATCGATCAAAAAGTAATCGGGGTGAACCGTCAGCACGTCCGGGTTCTTGCC
TTCTGTGATCTCGCGGTACATCCAATCAGCTAGCTCGATCTCGATGTACTCCGGCCGCCCGGTTTCGCTC
TTTACGATCTTGTAGCGGCTAATCAAGGCTTCACCCTCGGATACCGTCACCAGGCGGCCGTTCTTGGCCT
TCTTCGTACGCTGCATGGCAACGTGCGTGGTGTTTAACCGAATGCAGGTTTCTACCAGGTCGTCTTTCTG
CTTTCCGCCATCGGCTCGCCGGCAGAACTTGAGTACGTCCGCAACGTGTGGACGGAACACGCGGCCGGGC
TTGTCTCCCTTCCCTTCCCGGTATCGGTTCATGGATTCGGTTAGATGGGAAACCGCCATCAGTACCAGGT
CGTAATCCCACACACTGGCCATGCCGGCCGGCCCTGCGGAAACCTCTACGTGCCCGTCTGGAAGCTCGTA
GCGGATCACCTCGCCAGCTCGTCGGTCACGCTTCGACAGACGGAAAACGGCCACGTCCATGATGCTGCGA
CTATCGCGGGTGCCCACGTCATAGAGCATCGGAACGAAAAAATCTGGTTGCTCGTCGCCCTTGGGCGGCT
TCCTAATCGACGACGCACCGGCTGCCGGCGGTTGCCGGGATTCTTTGCGGATTCGATCAGCGGCCGCTTG
CCACGATTCACCGGGGCGTGCTTCTGCCTCGATGCGTTGCCGCTGGGCGGCCTGCGCGGCCTTCAACTTC
TCCACCAGGTCATCACCCAGCGCCGCGCCGATTTGTACCGGGCCGGATGGTTTGCGACCGCTCACGCCGA
TTCCTCGGGCTTGGGGGTTCCAGTGCCATTGCAGGGCCGGCAGACAACCCAGCCGCTTACGCCTGGCCAA
CCGCCCGTTCCTCCACACATGGGGCATTCCACGGCGTCGGTGCCTGGTTGTTCTTGATTTTCCATGCCGC
CTCCTTTAGCCGCTAAAATTCATCTACTCATTTATTCATTTGCTCATTTACTCTGGTAGCTGCGCGATGT
ATTCAGATAGCAGCTCGGTAATGGTCTTGCCTTGGCGTACCGCGTACATCTTCAGCTTGGTGTGATCCTC
CGCCGGCAACTGAAAGTTGACCCGCTTCATGGCTGGCGTGTCTGCCAGGCTGGCCAACGTTGCAGCCTTG
CTGCTGCGTGCGCTCGGACGGCCGGCACTTAGCGTGTTTGTGCTTTTGCTCATTTTCTCTTTACCTCATT
AACTCAAATGAGTTTTGATTTAATTTCAGCGGCCAGCGCCTGGACCTCGCGGGCAGCGTCGCCCTCGGGT
TCTGATTCAAGAACGGTTGTGCCGGCGGCGGCAGTGCCTGGGTAGCTCACGCGCTGCGTGATACGGGACT
CAAGAATGGGCAGCTCGTACCCGGCCAGCGCCTCGGCAACCTCACCGCCGATGCGCGTGCCTTTGATCGC
CCGCGACACGACAAAGGCCGCTTGTAGCCTTCCATCCGTGACCTCAATGCGCTGCTTAACCAGCTCCACC
AGGTCGGCGGTGGCCCATATGTCGTAAGGGCTTGGCTGCACCGGAATCAGCACGAAGTCGGCTGCCTTGA
TCGCGGACACAGCCAAGTCCGCCGCCTGGGGCGCTCCGTCGATCACTACGAAGTCGCGCCGGCCGATGGC
CTTCACGTCGCGGTCAATCGTCGGGCGGTCGATGCCGACAACGGTTAGCGGTTGATCTTCCCGCACGGCC
GCCCAATCGCGGGCACTGCCCTGGGGATCGGAATCGACTAACAGAACATCGGCCCCGGCGAGTTGCAGGG
CGCGGGCTAGATGGGTTGCGATGGTCGTCTTGCCTGACCCGCCTTTCTGGTTAAGTACAGCGATAACCTT
CATGCGTTCCCCTTGCGTATTTGTTTATTTACTCATCGCATCATATACGCAGCGACCGCATGACGCAAGC
TGTTTTACTCAAATACACATCACCTTTTTAGACGGCGGCGCTCGGTTTCTTCAGCGGCCAAGCTGGCCGG
CCAGGCCGCCAGCTTGGCATCAGACAAACCGGCCAGGATTTCATGCAGCCGCACGGCTGATGGGCTGCCT
GTATCGAGTGGTGATTTTGTGCCGAGCTGCCGGTCGGGGAGCTGTTGGCTGGCTGGTGGCAGGATATATT
GTGGTGTAAACAAATTGACGCTTAGACAACTTAATAACACATTGCGGACGTTTTTAATGTACTGGGGTGG
ATGCAGTGGGCCCCACTCTGTGTGCCGAATTCGGATCCGGAGAGCGGAGAATTAAGGGAGTCACGTTATG
ACCCCCGCCGATGACGCGGGACAAGCCGTTTTACGTTTGGAACTGACAGAACCGCAACGTTGAAGGAGCC
ACTCAGCCGCGGGTTTCTGGAGTTTAATGAGCTAAGCACATACGTCAGAAACCATTATTGCGCGTTCAAA
AGTCGCCTAAGGTCACTATCAGCTAGCAAATATTTCTTGTCAAAAATGCTCCACTGACGTTCCATAAATT
CCCCTCGGTATCCAATTAGAGTCTCATATTCACTCTCAATCCAAATAATCTGCACCGGATCTGGATCGTT
TCGCATGATTGAACAAGATGGATTGCACGCAGGTTCTCCGGCCGCTTGGGTGGAGAGGCTATTCGGCTAT
GACTGGGCACAACAGACAATCGGCTGCTCTGATGCCGCCGTGTTCCGGCTGTCAGCGCAGGGGCGCCCGG
TTCTTTTTGTCAAGACCGACCTGTCCGGTGCCCTGAATGAACTCCAGGACGAGGCAGCGCGGCTATCGTG
GCTGGCCACGACGGGCGTTCCTTGCGCAGCTGTGCTCGACGTTGTCACTGAAGCGGGAAGGGACTGGCTG
CTATTGGGCGAAGTGCCGGGGCAGGATCTCCTGTCATCTCACCTTGCTCCTGCCGAGAAAGTATCCATCA
TGGCTGATGCAATGCGGCGGCTGCATACGCTTGATCCGGCTACCTGCCCATTCGACCACCAAGCGAAACA
TCGCATCGAGCGAGCACGTACTCGGATGGAAGCCGGTCTTGTCGATCAGGATGATCTGGACGAAGAGCAT
CAGGGGCTCGCGCCAGCCGAACTGTTCGCCAGGCTCAAGGCGCGTATGCCCGACGGCGAGGATCTCGTCG
TGACTCATGGCGATGCCTGCTTGCCGAATATCATGGTGGAAAATGGCCGCTTTTCTGGATTCATCGACTG
TGGCCGGCTGGGTGTGGCGGACCGCTATCAGGACATAGCGTTGGCTACCCGTGATATTGCTGAAGAGCTT
GGCGGCGAATGGGCTGACCGCTTCCTCGTGCTTTACGGTATCGCCGCTCCCGATTCGCAGCGCATCGCCT
TCTATCGCCTTCTTGACGAGTTCTTCTGAGCGGGTCTGGATCTAGAGTCAAGCAGATCGTTCAAACATTT
GGCAATAAAGTTTCTTAAGATTGAATCCTGTTGCCGGTCTTGCGATGATTATCATATAATTTCTGTTGAA
TTACGTTAAGCATGTAATAATTAACATGTAATGCATGACGTTATTTATGAGATGGGTTTTTATGATTAGA
GTCCCGCAATTATACATTTAATACGCGATAGAAAACAAAATATAGCGCGCAAACTAGGATAAATTATCGC
GCGCGGTGTCATCTATGTTACTAGATCGACGCTGCAAGAATTCAAGCTTGGAGGAATTCCAATCCCACAA
AAATCTGAGCTTAACAGCACAGTTGCTCCTCTCAGAGCAGAATCGGGTATTCAACACCCTCATATCAACT
ACTACGTTGTGTATAACGGTCCACATGCCGGTATATACGATGACTGGGGTTGTACAAAGGCGGCAACAAA
CGGCGTTCCCGGAGTTGCACACAAGAAATTTGCCACTATTACAGAGGCAAGAGCAGCAGCTGACGCGTAC
ACAACAAGTCAGCAAACAGACAGGTTGAACTTCATCCCCAAAGGAGAAGCTCAACTCAAGCCCAAGAGCT
TTGCTAAGGCCCTAACAAGCCCACCAAAGCAAAAAGCCCACTGGCTCACGCTAGGAACCAAAAGGCCCAG
CAGTGATCCAGCCCCAAAAGAGATCTCCTTTGCCCCGGAGATTACAATGGACGATTTCCTCTATCTTTAC
GATCTAGGAAGGAAGTTCGAAGGTGAAGGTGACGACACTATGTTCACCACTGATAATGAGAAGGTTAGCC
TCTTCAATTTCAGAAAGAATGCTGACCCACAGATGGTTAGAGAGGCCTACGCAGCAAGTCTCATCAAGAC
GATCTACCCGAGTAACAATCTCCAGGAGATCAAATACCTTCCCAAGAAGGTTAAAGATGCAGTCAAAAGA
TTCAGGACTAATTGCATCAAGAACACAGAGAAAGACATATTTCTCAAGATCAGAAGTACTATTCCAGTAT
GGACGATTCAAGGCTTGCTTCATAAACCAAGGCAAGTAATAGAGATTGGAGTCTCTAAAAAGGTAGTTCC
TACTGAATCTAAGGCCATGCATGGAGTCTAAGATTCAAATCGAGGATCTAACAGAACTCGCCGTCAAGAC
TGGCGAACAGTTCATACAGAGTCTTTTACGACTCAATGACAAGAAGAAAATCTTCGTCAACATGGTGGAG
CACGACACTCTGGTCTACTCCAAAAATGTCAAAGATACAGTCTCAGAAGATCAAAGGGCTATTGAGACTT
TTCAACAAAGGATAATTTCGGGAAACCTCCTCGGATTCCATTGCCCAGCTATCTGTCACTTCATCGAAAG
GACAGTAGAAAAGGAAGGTGGCTCCTACAAATGCCATCATTGCGATAAAGGAAAGGCTATCATTCAAGAT
CTCTCTGCCGACAGTGGTCCCAAAGATGGACCCCCACCCACGAGGAGCATCGTGGAAAAAGAAGAGGTTC
CAACCACGTCTACAAAGCAAGTGGATTGATGTGACATCTCCACTGACGTAAGGGATGACGCACAATCCCA
CTATCCTTCGCAAGACCCTTCCTCTATATAAGGAAGTTCATTTCATTTGGAGAGGACACGCTCGAGTATA
AGAGCTCATTTTTACAACAATTACCAACAACAACAAACAACAAACAACATTACAATTACATTTACAATTA
TCGATACAATGGTATAAGAGCTCATTTTTACAACAATTACCAACAACAACAAACAACAAACAACATTACA
ATTACATTTACAATTATCGATACATGGCTTCTAGCCCACCGAAGAAGAAGCGGAAGGTCAGCTGGAAAAA
GCTTATGGTTAGCAAAGGTGAAGAACTGTTCACCGGTGTTGTGCCGATCCTGGTTGAACTGGACGGTGAC
GTTAACGGTCACAAATTCTCTGTTTCCGGTGAAGGTGAAGGTGACGCTACCTACGGTAAACTGACCCTGA
AATTCATCTCTACCACCGGTAAACTGCCGGTTCCGTGGCCGACCCTGGTGACCACCCTGACCTACGGTGT
TCAGTGCTTCTCCCGTTACCCGGACCACATGAAACAGCACGATTTCTTCAAATCCGCGATGCCGGAAGGT
TACGTGCAGGAACGTACCATCTTCTTCAAAGATGACGGTAACTACAAAACCCGTGCTGAAGTTAAATTCG
AAGGTGACACCCTGGTTAACCGTATTGAACTGAAAGGCATCGACTTCAAAGAAGATGGTAACATCCTGGG
TCACAAACTGGAATACAACTACAACTGTCACAACGTTTACATCATGGCGGATAAACAGAAAAACGGTATC
AAAGTTAACTTCAAAATCCGTCACAACATCGAAGATGGTTCTGTTCAGCTGGCTGATCACTACCAGCAGA
ACACCCCGATCGGTGACGGTCCGGTTCTGCTGCCGGACAACCACTACCTGTCTACCTGCTCCGCGCTGAG
CAAAGACCCGAACGAAAAACGTGACCACATGGTTCTGCTGGAATTCGTTACCGCGGCGGGTATCACCCTG
GGCATGGATGAACTGTACAAAACCTCCGGCGGTTCTGGTGGCGGTGGCTCTGGTGGTGGTGGTTCTGGTG
GTGGCGGCTCTGGTGGTGGTGGTTCTGGTGGCGGTGGTTCTGGCGGCAAATTCGACATCAGCGAATTCTA
CAAACTGGCTCCGGTTGACAAAAAAGGTCAGCCGTTCCCGTTCGACCAGCTGAATGGTAAAGTGGTGCTG
ATCGTTAACGTTGCATCTAAATGCGGTTTCACCCCGCAGTACAAAGAACTGGAAGCGCTGTATAAACGTT
ACAAAGATGAAGGTTTCACTATCATCGGCTTCCCGTGTAACCAGTTCGGTCACCAGGAACCGGGCTCTGA
TGAAGAAATCCTGAACTCTCTGAAATACGTTCGTCCGGGTGGTGGTTTCGAACCGAACTTCCCGATCATG
AAAAAGATCGACGTTAACGGTGGTAACGAAGATCCGGTTTATAAATTCCTGCGTGAAGCGCTGCCGGCTC
CGTCTGATGACGCGACCGCGCTGATGACCGATCCGAAACTGATCACCTGGAGCCCGGTTTGCCGTAACGA
TGTTGCGTGGAACTTCGAAAAATTCCTGGTTGACAAAAAAGGTAAAGTTTACGAACGTTATAGCTCTCTG
ACCAAACCGTCCTCTCTGTCTGAAACCATCGAAGAACTGCTGAAAGAAGTTGAATAAGCTTGTCCTGCTT
TAATGAGATATGCGAGAAGCCTATGATCGCATGATATTTGCTTTCAATTCTGTTGTGCACGTTGTAAAAA
ACCTGAGCATGTGTAGCTCAGATCCTTACCGCCGGTTTCGGTTCATTCTAATGAATATATCACCCGTTAC
TATCGTATTTTTATGAATAATATTCTCCGTTCAATTTACTGATTGTACCCTACTACTTATATGTACAATA
TTAAAATGAAAACAATATATTGTGCTGAATAGGTTTATAGCGACATCTATGATAGAGCGCCACAATAACA
AACAATTGCGTTTTATTATTACAAATCCAATTTTAAAAAAAGCGGCAGAACCGGTCAAACCTAAAAGACT
GATTACATAAATCTTATTCAAATTTCAAAAGTGCCCCAGGGGCTAGTATCTACGACACACCGAGCGGCGA
ACTAATAACGCTCACTGAAGGGAACTCCGGTTCCCCGCCGGCGCGCATGGGTGAGATTCCTTGAAGTTGA
GTATTGGCCGTCCGCTCTACCGAAAGTTACGGGCACCATTCAACCCGGTCCAGCACGGCGGCCGGGTAAC
CGACTTGCTGCCCCGAGAATTATGCAGCATTTTTTTGGTGTATGTGGGCCCCAAATGAAGT
Features (pLannotate 1.2.2; 21 found; start..end, strand, type, name):
    144..168     +  misc_feature   RB T-DNA repeat: right border repeat from nopaline C58 T-DNA
    291..879     -  rep_origin     ori: high-copy-number ColE1/pMB1/pBR322/pUC origin of replication
   1050..1844    -  CDS            KanR: aminoglycoside phosphotransferase; aphA-3; confers resistance to kanamycin
   1845..1949    -  promoter       AmpR promoter: bla
   1966..2026    -  rep_origin     oriV (fragment): incP origin of replication
   2232..2426    -  rep_origin     pVS1 oriV: origin of replication for the Pseudomonas plasmid pVS1 (Heeb et al., 2000)
   2492..3565    -  CDS            pVS1 RepA: replication protein from the Pseudomonas plasmid pVS1 (Heeb et al., 2000)
   3994..4623    -  CDS            pVS1 StaA: stability protein from the Pseudomonas plasmid pVS1 (Heeb et al., 2000)
   4887..4911    +  misc_feature   LB T-DNA repeat: left border repeat from nopaline C58 T-DNA
   5121..5304    +  promoter       NOS promoter: nopaline synthase promoter NOS promoter
   5325..6116    +  CDS            neo: KKA2_KLEPN - Also known as kan, nptII. Experimental evidence at protein level: Swiss-Prot protein existence level 1. Resistance to kanamycin, neomycin, paromomycin, ribostamycin, butirosin and gentamicin B. From Klebsiella pneumoniae.
   6145..6397    +  terminator     NOS terminator: nopaline synthase terminator and poly(A) signal
   6423..7229    +  CDS            IBMP_CAMVB (fragment): Experimental evidence at protein level: Swiss-Prot protein existence level 1. Enhances the ribosomal termination-reinitiation event leading to the translation of major open reading frames on the polycistronic viral RNAs. From Cauliflower mosaic virus (strain Bari 1) (CaMV).
   7413..7758    +  promoter       CaMV 35S promoter: strong constitutive promoter from cauliflower mosaic virus
   7710..7756    +  promoter       minimal CaMV 35S promoter: minimal 35S promoter from cauliflower mosaic virus
   7787..7840    +  misc_feature   TMV Ω: translational enhancer from the tobacco mosaic virus 5'-leader sequence (Gallie et al., 1988)
   7873..7926    +  misc_feature   TMV Ω: translational enhancer from the tobacco mosaic virus 5'-leader sequence (Gallie et al., 1988)
   7985..8701    +  CDS            EGFP: EGFP is a basic (constitutively fluorescent) green fluorescent protein published in 1996, derived from Aequorea victoria. It is reported to be a rapidly-maturing weak dimer with moderate acid sensitivity.
   8747..8772    +  CDS            FAPα2 (fragment): fluorogen-activating protein composed of a dimer of the L5-MG single-chain antibody fragment (Szent-Gyorgyi et al., 2008) binds malachite green derivatives to produce red fluorescence
   8807..9364    +  CDS            HYR1: GPX3_YEAST - Also known as GPX3 From Saccharomyces cerevisiae (strain ATCC 204508 / S288c) (Baker's yeast).
   9375..81      +  terminator     OCS terminator (across the origin): octopine synthase terminator
