[The description below was written by a language model from this plasmid's Addgene catalogue record and pLannotate feature annotations shown in this document.]
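Description:
pICH-nuc-roGFP2-synORP1 is a binary Agrobacterium T-DNA vector built on the Golden Gate backbone pICH86988. It is used for plant expression of a nuclear-targeted hydrogen peroxide biosensor. The backbone carries a high-copy ColE1/pUC-type origin for propagation in E. coli, and the pVS1 origin with its RepA replication and StaA stability genes for maintenance in Agrobacterium. An annotated incP oriV fragment is also present. Bacterial selection is by kanamycin, through an aphA-3-type aminoglycoside phosphotransferase driven by the bla promoter. The catalogue gives a total size of 9,911 bp, whereas the sequenced record is 10,001 nt.

Two cassettes sit between the nopaline-type left and right border repeats. The first is a plant selectable marker, nptII (neo) flanked by the NOS promoter and NOS terminator, which confers kanamycin resistance on transformed plant cells. The second is the sensor cassette. It uses a CaMV 35S promoter; the upstream annotation of a CaMV protein fragment probably reflects extended viral sequence within a long form of this promoter. TMV Ω translational enhancer sequence follows, and the octopine synthase terminator closes the cassette.

The de novo synthesised 1,425 bp insert was cloned through BsaI sites that were destroyed in assembly. It encodes roGFP2, which the annotation tool labels as EGFP because the two are similar. A short linker, mis-scored as a FAPα2 fragment, joins it to synORP1, which matches the yeast thiol peroxidase Gpx3/Hyr1 (Orp1). In sensors of this type, Orp1 is oxidised by H2O2 and relays that oxidation to the redox-sensitive GFP, shifting its excitation ratio. The name and stated purpose indicate nuclear targeting, but no localisation signal is separately annotated. The construct is intended for ratiometric imaging of H2O2 in the nuclei of plant cells.
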