Addgene plasmid #191759: pICH-nuc-roGFP2-synORP1
Purpose: Ti plasmid pICH86988 harbouring nuc-roGFP2-synORP1 for H2O2 detection in the nuclei of plant cells.
Depositing lab: Philip Mullineaux. Depositing organization: University of Essex. Publication: A novel glutathione peroxidase-based biosensor disentangles differential subcellular accumulation of H2O2 and lipid hydroperoxides. Exposito-Rodriguez M, Reeder B, Brooke GN, Hough MA, Laissue PP, Mullineaux PM. bioRxiv 2024.01.18.576236 10.1101/2024.01.18.576236.
Backbone
  Vector backbone: pICH86988
  Backbone manufacturer: Golden Gate Addgene number #48076
  Backbone size w/o insert (bp): 9078
  Total vector size (bp): 9911
  Vector type: Plant Expression ; Binary Agrobacterium Ti plasmid
  Selectable markers: kanamycin
Growth in bacteria
  Bacterial resistance: Kanamycin, 50 μg/mL
  Growth temperature: 37°C
  Growth strain: DH5alpha
  Copy number: High Copy
Gene/Insert
  Gene/Insert name: nuc-roGFP2-synORP1
  Species: Synthetic
  Insert size (bp): 1425
  Promoter: CaMV 35S
  Cloning method: Restriction Enzyme; 5′ cloning site Bsa1 (destroyed during cloning); 3′ cloning site Bsa1 (destroyed during cloning)
  Sequencing primers: 5′ unknown; 3′ unknown
Terms and licenses: Academic/Nonprofit Terms; Industry Terms: Not Available to Industry
Depositor comments: The roGFP2-synORP1 CDS was synthesized de novo. Please visit https://doi.org/10.1101/2024.01.18.576236 for bioRxiv preprint.
How to cite: pICH-nuc-roGFP2-synORP1 was a gift from Philip Mullineaux (Addgene plasmid # 191759 ; http://n2t.net/addgene:191759 ; RRID:Addgene_191759)
